Addgene plasmid #119021: Daxx/pEGFP
Purpose: Express GFP-Daxx in mamalian cells
Depositing lab: Xiaolu Yang. Depositing organization: University of Pennsylvania. Publication: Phosphorylation of Daxx by ATM contributes to DNA damage-induced p53 activation. Tang J, Agrawal T, Cheng Q, Qu L, Brewer MD, Chen J, Yang X. PLoS One. 2013;8(2):e55813. doi: 10.1371/journal.pone.0055813. Epub 2013 Feb 6. PubMed 23405218.
Backbone
  Vector backbone: pEGFP-C1
  Vector type: Mammalian Expression
Growth in bacteria
  Bacterial resistance: Kanamycin, 50 μg/mL
  Growth temperature: 37°C
  Growth strain: DH5alpha
  Copy number: Unknown
Gene/Insert
  Gene/Insert name: death-domain associated protein (Daxx)
  Species: H. sapiens (human)
  Insert size (bp): 2200
  Entrez Gene: DAXX (a.k.a. BING2, DAP6, EAP1, SMIM40)
  Tag / fusion protein: GFP (N terminal on insert)
  Cloning method: Unknown
  Sequencing primers: 5′ EGFP-C; 3′ SV40pA-R
Terms and licenses: Academic/Nonprofit Terms; Industry Terms: Not Available to Industry
How to cite: Daxx/pEGFP was a gift from Xiaolu Yang (Addgene plasmid # 119021 ; http://n2t.net/addgene:119021 ; RRID:Addgene_119021)
