[The description below was written by a language model from this plasmid's Addgene catalogue record and pLannotate feature annotations shown in this document.]
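Description:
Daxx/pEGFP is a mammalian expression plasmid of about 6.9 kb, built on the pEGFP-C1 backbone, that produces human death-domain associated protein (DAXX) fused at its N terminus to EGFP. The fusion is driven by the human cytomegalovirus immediate early enhancer and promoter. The EGFP coding sequence comes first, followed after a short linker by the roughly 2.2 kb DAXX open reading frame. Remnants of the multiple cloning site lie downstream, and an SV40 polyadenylation signal terminates the transcript. The short "large T antigen" fragment annotated just before that signal is most likely part of the SV40-derived terminator region rather than an expressed element. The cloning method used to insert DAXX is not recorded.

In bacteria the plasmid replicates from a high-copy ColE1/pUC-type origin and is selected with kanamycin. The resistance cassette has dual function. A bacterial bla promoter and an SV40 enhancer/early promoter sit in tandem upstream of the Tn5 aminoglycoside phosphotransferase gene (NeoR/KanR), which ends in an HSV TK polyadenylation signal. The same gene therefore gives kanamycin resistance in E. coli and can allow G418 selection of stably transfected mammalian cells. An f1 origin is also present and can support single-stranded DNA production. The small ble and bGH poly(A) fragments in the annotation appear to be partial matches in backbone sequence, not functional parts.

The stated purpose is expression of GFP-Daxx in mammalian cells. The fluorescent tag allows the protein, a transcriptional corepressor associated with PML nuclear bodies, to be visualised or detected. The associated publication concerns ATM-dependent phosphorylation of Daxx and p53 activation after DNA damage.
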