Features (pLannotate 1.2.2; 15 found; start..end, strand, type, name):
      1..589     +  rep_origin     ori: high-copy-number ColE1/pMB1/pBR322/pUC origin of replication
    764..1067    +  enhancer       CMV enhancer: human cytomegalovirus immediate early enhancer
   1068..1271    +  promoter       CMV promoter: human cytomegalovirus (CMV) immediate early promoter
   1316..2032    +  CDS            EGFP: EGFP is a basic (constitutively fluorescent) green fluorescent protein published in 1996, derived from Aequorea victoria. It is reported to be a rapidly-maturing weak dimer with moderate acid sensitivity.
   2048..4264    +  CDS            DAXX: DAXX_HUMAN - Also known as BING2, DAP6. Experimental evidence at protein level: Swiss-Prot protein existence level 1. Transcription corepressor known to repress transcriptional potential of several sumoylated transcription factors. Down-regulates basal and activated transcription. Its transcription repressor activity is modulated by recruiting it to subnuclear compartments like the nucleolus or PML/POD/ND10 nuclear bodies through interactions with MCSR1 and PML, respectively. Seems to regulate transcription in PML/POD/ND10 nuclear bodies together with PML and may influence TNFRSF6-dependent ap
   4268..4294    +  misc_feature   MCS (fragment): multiple cloning site
   4311..4395    +  CDS            large T antigen (fragment): large T antigen from SV40 (simian virus 40)
   4418..4539    +  polyA_signal   SV40 poly(A) signal: SV40 polyadenylation signal
   4573..5001    -  rep_origin     f1 ori (sequence partly withheld): f1 bacteriophage origin of replication; arrow indicates direction of (+) strand synthesis
   5028..5132    +  promoter       AmpR promoter: bla
   5134..5491    +  promoter       SV40 promoter: SV40 enhancer and early promoter
   5526..6320    +  CDS            NeoR/KanR: aminoglycoside phosphotransferase from Tn5; aph(3')-II (or nptII); confers resistance to neomycin, kanamycin, and G418 (Geneticin®)
   6341..6493    +  CDS            ble (fragment): BLE_KLEPN - Experimental evidence at protein level: Swiss-Prot protein existence level 1. Binding protein with a strong affinity to the bleomycin family of antibiotics. Binds to CL990; an antimitotic-antibiotic compound. From Klebsiella pneumoniae.
   6552..6599    +  polyA_signal   HSV TK poly(A) signal: herpes simplex virus thymidine kinase polyadenylation signal (Cole and Stacy, 1985)
   6690..6706    -  polyA_signal   bGH poly(A) signal (fragment): bovine growth hormone polyadenylation signal
>Addgene plasmid #119021 | Daxx/pEGFP | addgene full sequence | sequence record 244361 | Addgene NGS Result
TTGAGATCCTTTTTTTCTGCGCGTAATCTGCTGCTTGCAAACAAAAAAACCACCGCTACCAGCGGTGGTT
TGTTTGCCGGATCAAGAGCTACCAACTCTTTTTCCGAAGGTAACTGGCTTCAGCAGAGCGCAGATACCAA
ATACTGTTCTTCTAGTGTAGCCGTAGTTAGGCCACCACTTCAAGAACTCTGTAGCACCGCCTACATACCT
CGCTCTGCTAATCCTGTTACCAGTGGCTGCTGCCAGTGGCGATAAGTCGTGTCTTACCGGGTTGGACTCA
AGACGATAGTTACCGGATAAGGCGCAGCGGTCGGGCTGAACGGGGGGTTCGTGCACACAGCCCAGCTTGG
AGCGAACGACCTACACCGAACTGAGATACCTACAGCGTGAGCTATGAGAAAGCGCCACGCTTCCCGAAGG
GAGAAAGGCGGACAGGTATCCGGTAAGCGGCAGGGTCGGAACAGGAGAGCGCACGAGGGAGCTTCCAGGG
GGAAACGCCTGGTATCTTTATAGTCCTGTCGGGTTTCGCCACCTCTGACTTGAGCGTCGATTTTTGTGAT
GCTCGTCAGGGGGGCGGAGCCTATGGAAAAACGCCAGCAACGCGGCCTTTTTACGGTTCCTGGCCTTTTG
CTGGCCTTTTGCTCACATGTTCTTTCCTGCGTTATCCCCTGATTCTGTGGATAACCGTATTACCGCCATG
CATTAGTTATTAATAGTAATCAATTACGGGGTCATTAGTTCATAGCCCATATATGGAGTTCCGCGTTACA
TAACTTACGGTAAATGGCCCGCCTGGCTGACCGCCCAACGACCCCCGCCCATTGACGTCAATAATGACGT
ATGTTCCCATAGTAACGCCAATAGGGACTTTCCATTGACGTCAATGGGTGGAGTATTTACGGTAAACTGC
CCACTTGGCAGTACATCAAGTGTATCATATGCCAAGTACGCCCCCTATTGACGTCAATGACGGTAAATGG
CCCGCCTGGCATTATGCCCAGTACATGACCTTATGGGACTTTCCTACTTGGCAGTACATCTACGTATTAG
TCATCGCTATTACCATGGTGATGCGGTTTTGGCAGTACATCAATGGGCGTGGATAGCGGTTTGACTCACG
GGGATTTCCAAGTCTCCACCCCATTGACGTCAATGGGAGTTTGTTTTGGCACCAAAATCAACGGGACTTT
CCAAAATGTCGTAACAACTCCGCCCCATTGACGCAAATGGGCGGTAGGCGTGTACGGTGGGAGGTCTATA
TAAGCAGAGCTGGTTTAGTGAACCGTCAGATCCGCTAGCGCTACCGGTCGCCACCATGGTGAGCAAGGGC
GAGGAGCTGTTCACCGGGGTGGTGCCCATCCTGGTCGAGCTGGACGGCGACGTAAACGGCCACAAGTTCA
GCGTGTCCGGCGAGGGCGAGGGCGATGCCACCTACGGCAAGCTGACCCTGAAGTTCATCTGCACCACCGG
CAAGCTGCCCGTGCCCTGGCCCACCCTCGTGACCACCCTGACCTACGGCGTGCAGTGCTTCAGCCGCTAC
CCCGACCACATGAAGCAGCACGACTTCTTCAAGTCCGCCATGCCCGAAGGCTACGTCCAGGAGCGCACCA
TCTTCTTCAAGGACGACGGCAACTACAAGACCCGCGCCGAGGTGAAGTTCGAGGGCGACACCCTGGTGAA
CCGCATCGAGCTGAAGGGCATCGACTTCAAGGAGGACGGCAACATCCTGGGGCACAAGCTGGAGTACAAC
TACAACAGCCACAACGTCTATATCATGGCCGACAAGCAGAAGAACGGCATCAAGGTGAACTTCAAGATCC
GCCACAACATCGAGGACGGCAGCGTGCAGCTCGCCGACCACTACCAGCAGAACACCCCCATCGGCGACGG
CCCCGTGCTGCTGCCCGACAACCACTACCTGAGCACCCAGTCCGCCCTGAGCAAAGACCCCAACGAGAAG
CGCGATCACATGGTCCTGCTGGAGTTCGTGACCGCCGCCGGGATCACTCTCGGCATGGACGAGCTGTACA
AGTCCGGACTCAGATCCGCCACCGCTAACAGCATCATCGTGCTGGATGATGATGACGAAGATGAAGCAGC
TGCTCAGCCAGGGCCCTCCCACCCACTCCCCAATGCGGCCTCACCTGGGGCAGAAGCCCCTAGCTCCTCT
GAGCCTCATGGGGCCAGAGGAAGCAGTAGTTCGGGCGGCAAGAAATGCTACAAGCTGGAGAATGAGAAGC
TGTTCGAAGAGTTCCTTGAACTTTGTAAGATGCAGACAGCAGACCACCCTGAGGTGGTCCCATTCCTCTA
TAACCGGCAGCAACGTGCCCACTCTCTGTTTTTGGCCTCGGCGGAGTTCTGCAACATCCTCTCTAGGGTC
CTGTCTCGGGCCCGGAGCCGGCCAGCCAAGCTCTATGTCTACATCAATGAGCTCTGCACTGTTCTCAAGG
CCCACTCAGCCAAAAAGAAGCTGAACTTGGCCCCTGCCGCCACCACCTCCAATGAGCCCTCTGGGAATAA
CCCTCCCACACACCTCTCCTTGGACCCCACAAATGCTGAAAACACTGCCTCTCAGTCTCCAAGGACCCGT
GGTTCCCGGCGGCAGATCCAGCGTTTGGAGCAGCTGCTGGCGCTCTATGTGGCAGAGATCCGGCGGCTGC
AGGAAAAGGAGTTGGATCTCTCAGAATTGGATGACCCAGACTCCGCATACCTGCAGGAGGCACGGTTGAA
GCGTAAGCTGATCCGCCTCTTTGGGCGACTATGTGAGCTGAAAGACTGCTCTTCACTGACCGGCCGTGTC
ATAGAGCAGCGCATCCCCTACCGTGGCACCCGCTACCCAGAGGTTAACAGGCGCATTGAGCGGCTCATCA
ACAAGCCAGGGCCTGATACCTTCCCTGACTATGGGGATGTGCTTCGGGCTGTAGAGAAGGCAGCTGCCCG
ACACAGCCTTGGCCTCCCCCGACAGCAGCTCCAGCTCATGGCTCAGGATGCCTTCCGAGATGTGGGCATC
AGGTTACAGGAGCGACGTCACCTCGATCTCATCTACAACTTTGGCTGCCACCTCACAGATGACTATAGGC
CAGGCGTTGACCCTGCACTATCAGATCCTGTGTTGGCCCGGCGCCTTCGGGAAAACCGGAGTTTGGCCAT
GAGTCGGCTGGATGAGGTCATCTCCAAATACGCAATGTTGCAAGACAAAAGTGAGGAGGGCGAGAGAAAA
AAGAGAAGAGCTCGGCTCCAAGGCACCTCTTCCCACTCTGCAGACACCCCCGAAGCCTCCTTGGATTCTG
GTGAGGGCCCTAGTGGAATGGCATCCCAGGGGTGCCCTTCTGCCTCCAGAGCTGAGACAGATGACGAAGA
CGATGAGGAGAGTGATGAGGAAGAGGAGGAGGAGGAGGAAGAAGAAGAGGAGGAGGCCACAGATTCTGAA
GAGGAGGAGGATCTGGAACAGATGCAGGAGGGTCAGGAGGATGATGAAGAGGAGGACGAAGAGGAAGAAG
CAGCAGCAGGTAAAGATGGAGACAAGAGCCCCATGTCCTCACTACAGATCTCCAATGAAAAGAACCTGGA
ACCTGGCAAACAGATCAGCAGATCTTCAGGGGAGCAGCAAAACAAAGGACGCATAGTGTCACCATCGTTA
CTGTCAGAAGAACCCCTGGCCCCCTCCAGCATAGATGCTGAAAGCAATGGAGAACAGCCTGAGGAGCTGA
CCCTGGAGGAAGAAAGCCCTGTGTCTCAGCTCTTTGAGCTAGAGATTGAAGCTTTGCCCCTGGATACCCC
TTCCTCTGTGGAGACGGACATTTCCTCTTCCAGGAAGCAATCAGAGGAGCCCTTCACCACTGTCTTAGAG
AATGGAGCAGGCATGGTCTCTTCTACTTCCTTCAATGGAGGCGTCTCTCCTCACAACTGGGGAGATTCTG
GTCCCCCCTGCAAAAAATCTCGGAAGGAGAAGAAGCAAACAGGATCAGGGCCATTAGGAAACAGCTATGT
GGAAAGGCAAAGGTCAGTGCATGAGAAGAATGGGAAAAAGATATGTACCCTGCCCAGCCCACCTTCCCCC
TTGGCTTCCTTGGCCCCAGTTGCTGATTCCTCCACGAGGGTGGACTCTCCCAGCCATGGCCTGGTGACCA
GCTCCCTCTGCATCCCTTCTCCAGCCCGGCTGTCCCAAACCCCCCATTCACAGCCTCCTCGGCCTGGTAC
TTGCAAGACAAGTGTGGCCACACAATGCGATCCAGAAGAGATCATCGTGCTTTCAGACTCTGATTAGGTC
GACGGTACCGCGGGCCCGGGATCCACCGGATCTAGATAACTGATCATAATCAGCCATACCACATTTGTAG
AGGTTTTACTTGCTTTAAAAAACCTCCCACACCTCCCCCTGAACCTGAAACATAAAATGAATGCAATTGT
TGTTGTTAACTTGTTTATTGCAGCTTATAATGGTTACAAATAAAGCAATAGCATCACAAATTTCACAAAT
AAAGCATTTTTTTCACTGCATTCTAGTTGTGGTTTGTCCAAACTCATCAATGTATCTTAACGCGTAAATT
GTAAGCGTTAATATTTTGTTAAAATTCGCGTTAAATTTTTGTTAAATCAGCTCATTTTTTAACCAATAGG
CCGAAATCGGCAAAATCCCTTATAAATCAAAAGAATAGACCGAGATAGGGT
[37 nt withheld, positions 4672-4708]
AAAGAACGTGGACTCCAACGTCAAAGG
[49 nt withheld, positions 4736-4784]
T
[91 nt withheld, positions 4786-4876]
G
[124 nt withheld, positions 4878-5001]
CAGGTGGCACTTTTCGGGGAAATGTGCGCGGAACCCCTATTTGTTTATTTTTCTAAATACATTCAAATAT
GTATCCGCTCATGAGACAATAACCCTGATAAATGCTTCAATAATATTGAAAAAGGAAGAGTCCTGAGGCG
GAAAGAACCAGCTGTGGAATGTGTGTCAGTTAGGGTGTGGAAAGTCCCCAGGCTCCCCAGCAGGCAGAAG
TATGCAAAGCATGCATCTCAATTAGTCAGCAACCAGGTGTGGAAAGTCCCCAGGCTCCCCAGCAGGCAGA
AGTATGCAAAGCATGCATCTCAATTAGTCAGCAACCATAGTCCCGCCCCTAACTCCGCCCATCCCGCCCC
TAACTCCGCCCAGTTCCGCCCATTCTCCGCCCCATGGCTGACTAATTTTTTTTATTTATGCAGAGGCCGA
GGCCGCCTCGGCCTCTGAGCTATTCCAGAAGTAGTGAGGAGGCTTTTTTGGAGGCCTAGGCTTTTGCAAA
GATCGATCAAGAGACAGGATGAGGATCGTTTCGCATGATTGAACAAGATGGATTGCACGCAGGTTCTCCG
GCCGCTTGGGTGGAGAGGCTATTCGGCTATGACTGGGCACAACAGACAATCGGCTGCTCTGATGCCGCCG
TGTTCCGGCTGTCAGCGCAGGGGCGCCCGGTTCTTTTTGTCAAGACCGACCTGTCCGGTGCCCTGAATGA
ACTGCAAGACGAGGCAGCGCGGCTATCGTGGCTGGCCACGACGGGCGTTCCTTGCGCAGCTGTGCTCGAC
GTTGTCACTGAAGCGGGAAGGGACTGGCTGCTATTGGGCGAAGTGCCGGGGCAGGATCTCCTGTCATCTC
ACCTTGCTCCTGCCGAGAAAGTATCCATCATGGCTGATGCAATGCGGCGGCTGCATACGCTTGATCCGGC
TACCTGCCCATTCGACCACCAAGCGAAACATCGCATCGAGCGAGCACGTACTCGGATGGAAGCCGGTCTT
GTCGATCAGGATGATCTGGACGAAGAGCATCAGGGGCTCGCGCCAGCCGAACTGTTCGCCAGGCTCAAGG
CGAGCATGCCCGACGGCGAGGATCTCGTCGTGACCCATGGCGATGCCTGCTTGCCGAATATCATGGTGGA
AAATGGCCGCTTTTCTGGATTCATCGACTGTGGCCGGCTGGGTGTGGCGGACCGCTATCAGGACATAGCG
TTGGCTACCCGTGATATTGCTGAAGAGCTTGGCGGCGAATGGGCTGACCGCTTCCTCGTGCTTTACGGTA
TCGCCGCTCCCGATTCGCAGCGCATCGCCTTCTATCGCCTTCTTGACGAGTTCTTCTGAGCGGGACTCTG
GGGTTCGAAATGACCGACCAAGCGACGCCCAACCTGCCATCACGAGATTTCGATTCCACCGCCGCCTTCT
ATGAAAGGTTGGGCTTCGGAATCGTTTTCCGGGACGCCGGCTGGATGATCCTCCAGCGCGGGGATCTCAT
GCTGGAGTTCTTCGCCCACCCTAGGGGGAGGCTAACTGAAACACGGAAGGAGACAATACCGGAAGGAACC
CGCGCTATGACGGCAATAAAAAGACAGAATAAAACGCACGGTGTTGGGTCGTTTGTTCATAAACGCGGGG
TTCGGTCCCAGGGCTGGCACTCTGTCGATACCCCACCGAGACCCCATTGGGGCCAATACGCCCGCGTTTC
TTCCTTTTCCCCACCCCACCCCCCAAGTTCGGGTGAAGGCCCAGGGCTCGCAGCCAACGTCGGGGCGGCA
GGCCCTGCCATAGCCTCAGGTTACTCATATATACTTTAGATTGATTTAAAACTTCATTTTTAATTTAAAA
GGATCTAGGTGAAGATCCTTTTTGATAATCTCATGACCAAAATCCCTTAACGTGAGTTTTCGTTCCACTG
AGCGTCAGACCCCGTAGAAAAGATCAAAGGATCTTC
